>Addgene plasmid #143909 | TFORF1051 | addgene full sequence | sequence record 404575 | Addgene NGS Result
TTAATGTAGTCTTATGCAATACTCTTGTAGTCTTGCAACATGGTAACGATGAGTTAGCAACATGCCTTAC
AAGGAGAGAAAAAGCACCGTGCATGCCGATTGGTGGAAGTAAGGTGGTACGATCGTGCCTTATTAGGAAG
GCAACAGACGGGTCTGACATGGATTGGACGAACCACTGAATTGCCGCATTGCAGAGATATTGTATTTAAG
TGCCTAGCTCGATACATAAACGGGTCTCTCTGGTTAGACCAGATCTGAGCCTGGGAGCTCTCTGGCTAAC
TAGGGAACCCACTGCTTAAGCCTCAATAAAGCTTGCCTTGAGTGCTTCAAGTAGTGTGTGCCCGTCTGTT
GTGTGACTCTGGTAACTAGAGATCCCTCAGACCCTTTTAGTCAGTGTGGAAAATCTCTAGCAGTGGCGCC
CGAACAGGGACTTGAAAGCGAAAGGGAAACCAGAGGAGCTCTCTCGACGCAGGACTCGGCTTGCTGAAGC
GCGCACGGCAAGAGGCGAGGGGCGGCGACTGGTGAGTACGCCAAAAATTTTGACTAGCGGAGGCTAGAAG
GAGAGAGATGGGTGCGAGAGCGTCAGTATTAAGCGGGGGAGAATTAGATCGCGATGGGAAAAAATTCGGT
TAAGGCCAGGGGGAAAGAAAAAATATAAATTAAAACATATAGTATGGGCAAGCAGGGAGCTAGAACGATT
CGCAGTTAATCCTGGCCTGTTAGAAACATCAGAAGGCTGTAGACAAATACTGGGACAGCTACAACCATCC
CTTCAGACAGGATCAGAAGAACTTAGATCATTATATAATACAGTAGCAACCCTCTATTGTGTGCATCAAA
GGATAGAGATAAAAGACACCAAGGAAGCTTTAGACAAGATAGAGGAAGAGCAAAACAAAAGTAAGACCAC
CGCACAGCAAGCGGCCGCTGATCTTCAGACCTGGAGGAGGAGATATGAGGGACAATTGGAGAAGTGAATT
ATATAAATATAAAGTAGTAAAAATTGAACCATTAGGAGTAGCACCCACCAAGGCAAAGAGAAGAGTGGTG
CAGAGAGAAAAAAGAGCAGTGGGAATAGGAGCTTTGTTCCTTGGGTTCTTGGGAGCAGCAGGAAGCACTA
TGGGCGCAGCGTCAATGACGCTGACGGTACAGGCCAGACAATTATTGTCTGGTATAGTGCAGCAGCAGAA
CAATTTGCTGAGGGCTATTGAGGCGCAACAGCATCTGTTGCAACTCACAGTCTGGGGCATCAAGCAGCTC
CAGGCAAGAATCCTGGCTGTGGAAAGATACCTAAAGGATCAACAGCTCCTGGGGATTTGGGGTTGCTCTG
GAAAACTCATTTGCACCACTGCTGTGCCTTGGAATGCTAGTTGGAGTAATAAATCTCTGGAACAGATTTG
GAATCACACGACCTGGATGGAGTGGGACAGAGAAATTAACAATTACACAAGCTTAATACACTCCTTAATT
GAAGAATCGCAAAACCAGCAAGAAAAGAATGAACAAGAATTATTGGAATTAGATAAATGGGCAAGTTTGT
GGAATTGGTTTAACATAACAAATTGGCTGTGGTATATAAAATTATTCATAATGATAGTAGGAGGCTTGGT
AGGTTTAAGAATAGTTTTTGCTGTACTTTCTATAGTGAATAGAGTTAGGCAGGGATATTCACCATTATCG
TTTCAGACCCACCTCCCAACCCCGAGGGGACCCATGCATTGCATCTCAATTAGTCAGCAACCAGGTGTGG
AAAGTCCCCAGGCTCCCCAGCAGGCAGAAGTATGCAAAGCATGCGTCTCAATTAGTCAGCAACCATAGTC
CCGCCCCTAACTCCGCCCATCCCGCCCCTAACTCCGCCCAGTTCCGCCCATTCTCCGCCCCATGGCTGAC
TAATTTTTTTTATTTATGCAGAGGCCGAGGCCGCCTCGGCCTCTGAGCTATTCCAGAAGTAGTGAGGAGG
CTTTTTTGGAGGCCTAGGCTTTTGCAAAAAGCTTTCTAGAGGTACCACCGGAGCTTACCATGACCGAGTA
CAAGCCCACGGTGCGCCTCGCCACCCGCGACGACGTCCCCAGGGCCGTACGCACCCTCGCCGCCGCGTTC
GCCGACTACCCCGCCACGCGCCACACCGTCGATCCGGACCGCCACATCGAGCGGGTCACCGAGCTGCAAG
AACTCTTCCTCACGCGCGTCGGGCTCGACATCGGCAAGGTGTGGGTCGCGGACGACGGCGCCGCCGTGGC
GGTCTGGACCACGCCGGAGAGCGTCGAAGCGGGGGCGGTGTTCGCCGAGATCGGCCCGCGCATGGCCGAG
TTGAGCGGTTCCCGGCTGGCCGCGCAGCAACAGATGGAAGGCCTCCTGGCGCCGCACCGGCCCAAGGAGC
CCGCGTGGTTCCTGGCCACCGTCGGCGTCTCGCCCGACCACCAGGGCAAGGGTCTGGGCAGCGCCGTCGT
GCTCCCCGGAGTGGAGGCGGCCGAGCGCGCCGGGGTGCCCGCCTTCCTGGAGACCTCCGCGCCCCGCAAC
CTCCCCTTCTACGAGCGGCTCGGCTTCACCGTCACCGCCGACGTCGAGGTGCCCGAAGGACCGCGCACCT
GGTGCATGACCCGCAAGCCCGGTGCCAGTTAACGAATTCTAGATCTTGAGACAAATGGCAGTATTCATCC
ACAATTTTAAAAGAAAAGGGGGGATTGGGGGGTACAGTGCAGGGGAAAGAATAGTAGACATAATAGCAAC
AGACATACAAACTAAAGAATTACAAAAACAAATTACAAAAATTCAAAATTTTCGGGTTTATTACAGGGAC
AGCAGAGATCCACTTTGGCGCCGGCTCGAGGCCTGCAGGTGCAAAGATGGATAAAGTTTTAAACAGAGAG
GAATCTTTGCAGCTAATGGACCTTCTAGGTCTTGAAAGGAGTGGGAATTGGCTCCGGTGCCCGTCAGTGG
GCAGAGCGCACATCGCCCACAGTCCCCGAGAAGTTGGGGGGAGGGGTCGGCAATTGAACCGGTGCCTAGA
GAAGGTGGCGCGGGGTAAACTGGGAAAGTGATGTCGTGTACTGGCTCCGCCTTTTTCCCGAGGGTGGGGG
AGAACCGTATATAAGTGCAGTAGTCGCCGTGAACGTTCTTTTTCGCAACGGGTTTGCCGCCAGAACACAG
GTAAGTGCCGTGTGTGGTTCCCGCGGGCCTGGCCTCTTTACGGGTTATGGCCCTTGCGTGCCTTGAATTA
CTTCCACCTGGCTGCAGTACGTGATTCTTGATCCCGAGCTTCGGGTTGGAAGTGGGTGGGAGAGTTCGAG
GCCTTGCGCTTAAGGAGCCCCTTCGCCTCGTGCTTGAGTTGAGGCCTGGCCTGGGCGCTGGGGCCGCCGC
GTGCGAATCTGGTGGCACCTTCGCGCCTGTCTCGCTGCTTTCGATAAGTCTCTAGCCATTTAAAATTTTT
GATGACCTGCTGCGACGCTTTTTTTCTGGCAAGATAGTCTTGTAAATGCGGGCCAAGATCTGCACACTGG
TATTTCGGTTTTTGGGGCCGCGGGCGGCGACGGGGCCCGTGCGTCCCAGCGCACATGTTCGGCGAGGCGG
GGCCTGCGAGCGCGGCCACCGAGAATCGGACGGGGGTAGTCTCAAGCTGGCCGGCCTGCTCTGGTGCCTG
GCCTCGCGCCGCCGTGTATCGCCCCGCCCTGGGCGGCAAGGCTGGCCCGGTCGGCACCAGTTGCGTGAGC
GGAAAGATGGCCGCTTCCCGGCCCTGCTGCAGGGAGCTCAAAATGGAGGACGCGGCGCTCGGGAGAGCGG
GCGGGTGAGTCACCCACACAAAGGAAAAGGGCCTTTCCGTCCTCAGCCGTCGCTTCATGTGACTCCACGG
AGTACCGGGCGCCGTCCAGGCACCTCGATTAGTTCTCGAGCTTTTGGAGTACGTCGTCTTTAGGTTGGGG
GGAGGGGTTTTATGCGATGGAGTTTCCCCACACTGAGTGGGTGGAGACTGAAGTTAGGCCAGCTTGGCAC
TTGATGTAATTCTCCTTGGAATTTGCCCTTTTTGAGTTTGGATCTTGGTTCATTCTCAAGCCTCAGACAG
TGGTTCAAAGTTTTTTTCTTCCATTTCAGGTGTCGTGAGGCTAGCACCGCCACCATGAGGGTCAACCACA
CAGTGTCTACAATGCTCCCTACATGCATGGTTCACAGACAAACCATGAGTTGTTCCGGGGCTGGAGGAAT
AACGGCGTTCGTGGCATTCAGGGATGTGGCTGTGTACTTCACCCAGGAGGAGTGGAGGTTGTTGAGCCCT
GCTCAGAGGACCCTGCACAGGGAGGTGATGCTGGAGACTTATAACCATCTGGTCTCACTGGAAATTCCAT
CTTCTAAACCAAAACTCATTGCTCAGCTGGAGCGAGGGGAAGCGCCCTGGAGAGAGGAGAGAAAATGTCC
ACTGGACCTCTGTCCAGAATCGAAGCCAGAAATTCAACTTAGTCCCTCCTGCCCTCTGATTTTCTCCAGT
CAGCAAGCTCTCAGCCAACATGTGTGGCTGAGTCATCTCTCTCAGCTGTTTTCAAGTTTATGGGCAGGAA
ATCCTCTCCACCTGGGAAAACACTATCCAGAAGATCAGAAACAACAGCAGGATCCATTCTGCTTTAGTGG
CAAAGCAGAATGGATTCAAGAGGGAGAAGACTCCAGACTCCTGTTTGGGAGAGTAAGCAAAAATGGCACT
TCAAAGGCACTTTCCAGCCCACCTGAAGAACAACAGCCAGCACAGTCCAAGGAAGACAACACAGTGGTGG
ATATAGGGTCCAGCCCTGAACGGAGGGCAGATCTAGAGGAAACAGACAAAGTATTGCATGGTTTAGAAGT
CTCAGGATTTGGAGAAATCAAATATGAAGAGTTTGGGCCAGGCTTTATCAAGGAGTCAAACCTCCTTAGC
CTCCAGAAGACACAAACTGGGGAGACACCTTACATGTACACTGAGTGGGGAGACAGCTTTGGCAGTATGT
CAGTCCTCATCAAAAACCCAAGGACACACTCTGGGGGAAAGCCTTATGTGTGCAGGGAATGTGGGCGAGG
CTTTACGTGGAAGTCAAACCTGATCACACATCAGAGGACACACTCAGGGGAGAAACCTTATGTGTGCAAG
GATTGTGGACGAGGCTTTACTTGGAAGTCGAACCTCTTTACACATCAGCGGACACACTCAGGGCTCAAGC
CTTATGTGTGCAAGGAATGTGGGCAGAGCTTTAGCCTGAAGTCAAACCTCATTACCCACCAGAGGGCGCA
CACTGGGGAGAAGCCTTATGTTTGCAGGGAATGTGGGCGTGGCTTTCGCCAGCATTCACACCTGGTCAGA
CACAAGAGGACACATTCAGGAGAGAAGCCTTACATTTGCAGGGAGTGTGAGCAAGGCTTTAGCCAGAAGT
CACACCTCATCAGACACTTAAGGACACACACAGGAGAGAAGCCTTATGTATGCACAGAATGTGGGCGTCA
CTTTAGCTGGAAATCAAACCTCAAAACACACCAGAGGACACACTCAGGGGTTAAACCTTATGTCTGCCTG
GAGTGCGGGCAGTGCTTTAGCCTGAAGTCAAACCTTAACAAACACCAGAGGTCACACACGGGGGAGAAGC
CATTTGTATGTACGGAGTGTGGGCGAGGCTTTACCCGGAAATCAACCCTGAGCACGCACCAGAGGACACA
CTCAGGGGAGAAGCCATTTGTATGTGCTGAGTGTGGACGAGGCTTTAATGATAAGTCCACCCTCATTTCA
CACCAGAGGACACATTCAGGGGAAAAGCCTTTTATGTGCAGGGAGTGTGGCAGAAGGTTTCGGCAGAAGC
CTAACCTGTTTAGGCACAAGAGGGCACACTCAGGTGCCTTTGTGTGCAGGGAGTGTGGGCAAGGCTTTTG
TGCTAAGTTAACTCTCATTAAACACCAGAGAGCACACGCAGGGGGGAAGCCTCATGTGTGCAGGGAGTGT
GGGCAAGGCTTTAGCCGGCAGTCACACCTCATTAGACACCAGAGGACACATTCAGGAGAGAAGCCTTATA
TTTGCAGAAAGTGTGGACGGGGCTTTAGTCGGAAGTCCAACCTTATCAGACATCAGAGGACACACTCAGG
ATAGTAATGAACTAGTCCGTAACTTGAAAGTATTTCGATTTCTTGGCTTTATATATCTTGTGGAAAGGAC
GATGAAGACCTCGCGCGCTGCAGTGTACGCGTTAAGTCGACAATCAACCTCTGGATTACAAAATTTGTGA
AAGATTGACTGGTATTCTTAACTATGTTGCTCCTTTTACGCTATGTGGATACGCTGCTTTAATGCCTTTG
TATCATGCTATTGCTTCCCGTATGGCTTTCATTTTCTCCTCCTTGTATAAATCCTGGTTGCTGTCTCTTT
ATGAGGAGTTGTGGCCCGTTGTCAGGCAACGTGGCGTGGTGTGCACTGTGTTTGCTGACGCAACCCCCAC
TGGTTGGGGCATTGCCACCACCTGTCAGCTCCTTTCCGGGACTTTCGCTTTCCCCCTCCCTATTGCCACG
GCGGAACTCATCGCCGCCTGCCTTGCCCGCTGCTGGACAGGGGCTCGGCTGTTGGGCACTGACAATTCCG
TGGTGTTGTCGGGGAAATCATCGTCCTTTCCTTGGCTGCTCGCCTGTGTTGCCACCTGGATTCTGCGCGG
GACGTCCTTCTGCTACGTCCCTTCGGCCCTCAATCCAGCGGACCTTCCTTCCCGCGGCCTGCTGCCGGCT
CTGCGGCCTCTTCCGCGTCTTCGCCTTCGCCCTCAGACGAGTCGGATCTCCCTTTGGGCCGCCTCCCCGC
GTCGACTTTAAGACCAATGACTTACAAGGCAGCTGTAGATCTTAGCCACTTTTTAAAAGAAAAGGGGGGA
CTGGAAGGGCTAATTCACTCCCAACGAAGACAAGATCTGCTTTTTGCTTGTACTGGGTCTCTCTGGTTAG
ACCAGATCTGAGCCTGGGAGCTCTCTGGCTAACTAGGGAACCCACTGCTTAAGCCTCAATAAAGCTTGCC
TTGAGTGCTTCAAGTAGTGTGTGCCCGTCTGTTGTGTGACTCTGGTAACTAGAGATCCCTCAGACCCTTT
TAGTCAGTGTGGAAAATCTCTAGCAGTACGTATAGTAGTTCATGTCATCTTATTATTCAGTATTTATAAC
TTGCAAAGAAATGAATATCAGAGAGTGAGAGGAACTTGTTTATTGCAGCTTATAATGGTTACAAATAAAG
CAATAGCATCACAAATTTCACAAATAAAGCATTTTTTTCACTGCATTCTAGTTGTGGTTTGTCCAAACTC
ATCAATGTATCTTATCATGTCTGGCTCTAGCTATCCCGCCCCTAACTCCGCCCATCCCGCCCCTAACTCC
GCCCAGTTCCGCCCATTCTCCGCCCCATGGCTGACTAATTTTTTTTATTTATGCAGAGGCCGAGGCCGCC
TCGGCCTCTGAGCTATTCCAGAAGTAGTGAGGAGGCTTTTTTGGAGGCCTAGGGACGTACCCAATTCGCC
CTATAGTGAGTCGTATTACGCGCGCTCACTGGCCGTCGTTTTACAACGTCGTGACTGGGAAAACCCTGGC
GTTACCCAACTTAATCGCCTTGCAGCACATCCCCCTTTCGCCAGCTGGCGTAATAGCGAAGAGGCCCGCA
CCGATCGCCCTTCCCAACAGTTGCGCAGCCTGAATGGCGAATGGG
[124 nt withheld, positions 7676-7799]
C
[91 nt withheld, positions 7801-7891]
A
[49 nt withheld, positions 7893-7941]
CCTTTGACGTTGGAGTCCACGTTCTTT
[37 nt withheld, positions 7969-8005]
ACCCTATCTCGGTCTATTCTTTTGATTTATAAGGGATTTTGCCGATTTCGGCCTATTGGTTAAAAAATGA
GCTGATTTAACAAAAATTTAACGCGAATTTTAACAAAATATTAACGCTTACAATTTAGGTGGCACTTTTC
GGGGAAATGTGCGCGGAACCCCTATTTGTTTATTTTTCTAAATACATTCAAATATGTATCCGCTCATGAG
ACAATAACCCTGATAAATGCTTCAATAATATTGAAAAAGGAAGAGTATGAGTATTCAACATTTCCGTGTC
GCCCTTATTCCCTTTTTTGCGGCATTTTGCCTTCCTGTTTTTGCTCACCCAGAAACGCTGGTGAAAGTAA
AAGATGCTGAAGATCAGTTGGGTGCACGAGTGGGTTACATCGAACTGGATCTCAACAGCGGTAAGATCCT
TGAGAGTTTTCGCCCCGAAGAACGTTTTCCAATGATGAGCACTTTTAAAGTTCTGCTATGTGGCGCGGTA
TTATCCCGTATTGACGCCGGGCAAGAGCAACTCGGTCGCCGCATACACTATTCTCAGAATGACTTGGTTG
AGTACTCACCAGTCACAGAAAAGCATCTTACGGATGGCATGACAGTAAGAGAATTATGCAGTGCTGCCAT
AACCATGAGTGATAACACTGCGGCCAACTTACTTCTGACAACGATCGGAGGACCGAAGGAGCTAACCGCT
TTTTTGCACAACATGGGGGATCATGTAACTCGCCTTGATCGTTGGGAACCGGAGCTGAATGAAGCCATAC
CAAACGACGAGCGTGACACCACGATGCCTGTAGCAATGGCAACAACGTTGCGCAAACTATTAACTGGCGA
ACTACTTACTCTAGCTTCCCGGCAACAATTAATAGACTGGATGGAGGCGGATAAAGTTGCAGGACCACTT
CTGCGCTCGGCCCTTCCGGCTGGCTGGTTTATTGCTGATAAATCTGGAGCCGGTGAGCGTGGGTCTCGCG
GTATCATTGCAGCACTGGGGCCAGATGGTAAGCCCTCCCGTATCGTAGTTATCTACACGACGGGGAGTCA
GGCAACTATGGATGAACGAAATAGACAGATCGCTGAGATAGGTGCCTCACTGATTAAGCATTGGTAACTG
TCAGACCAAGTTTACTCATATATACTTTAGATTGATTTAAAACTTCATTTTTAATTTAAAAGGATCTAGG
TGAAGATCCTTTTTGATAATCTCATGACCAAAATCCCTTAACGTGAGTTTTCGTTCCACTGAGCGTCAGA
CCCCGTAGAAAAGATCAAAGGATCTTCTTGAGATCCTTTTTTTCTGCGCGTAATCTGCTGCTTGCAAACA
AAAAAACCACCGCTACCAGCGGTGGTTTGTTTGCCGGATCAAGAGCTACCAACTCTTTTTCCGAAGGTAA
CTGGCTTCAGCAGAGCGCAGATACCAAATACTGTTCTTCTAGTGTAGCCGTAGTTAGGCCACCACTTCAA
GAACTCTGTAGCACCGCCTACATACCTCGCTCTGCTAATCCTGTTACCAGTGGCTGCTGCCAGTGGCGAT
AAGTCGTGTCTTACCGGGTTGGACTCAAGACGATAGTTACCGGATAAGGCGCAGCGGTCGGGCTGAACGG
GGGGTTCGTGCACACAGCCCAGCTTGGAGCGAACGACCTACACCGAACTGAGATACCTACAGCGTGAGCT
ATGAGAAAGCGCCACGCTTCCCGAAGGGAGAAAGGCGGACAGGTATCCGGTAAGCGGCAGGGTCGGAACA
GGAGAGCGCACGAGGGAGCTTCCAGGGGGAAACGCCTGGTATCTTTATAGTCCTGTCGGGTTTCGCCACC
TCTGACTTGAGCGTCGATTTTTGTGATGCTCGTCAGGGGGGCGGAGCCTATGGAAAAACGCCAGCAACGC
GGCCTTTTTACGGTTCCTGGCCTTTTGCTGGCCTTTTGCTCACATGTTCTTTCCTGCGTTATCCCCTGAT
TCTGTGGATAACCGTATTACCGCCTTTGAGTGAGCTGATACCGCTCGCCGCAGCCGAACGACCGAGCGCA
GCGAGTCAGTGAGCGAGGAAGCGGAAGAGCGCCCAATACGCAAACCGCCTCTCCCCGCGCGTTGGCCGAT
TCATTAATGCAGCTGGCACGACAGGTTTCCCGACTGGAAAGCGGGCAGTGAGCGCAACGCAATTAATGTG
AGTTAGCTCACTCATTAGGCACCCCAGGCTTTACACTTTATGCTTCCGGCTCGTATGTTGTGTGGAATTG
TGAGCGGATAACAATTTCACACAGGAAACAGCTATGACCATGATTACGCCAAGCGCGCAATTAACCCTCA
CTAAAGGGAACAAAAGCTGGAGCTGCAAGC
Features (pLannotate 1.2.2; 31 found; start..end, strand, type, name):
      5..231     +  promoter       RSV promoter: Rous sarcoma virus enhancer/promoter
    232..412     +  LTR            5' LTR (truncated): truncated 5' long terminal repeat (LTR) from HIV-1
    459..584     +  misc_feature   HIV-1 Ψ: packaging signal of human immunodeficiency virus type 1
    568..931     +  CDS            HIV-1 gag (fragment): gag protein from human immunodeficiency virus 1; gag
   1077..1310    +  misc_feature   RRE: The Rev response element (RRE) of HIV-1 allows for Rev-dependent mRNA export from the nucleus to the cytoplasm.
   1687..1713    +  CDS            Rev (fragment): human immunodeficiency virus 1 (HIV-1) Rev protein; rev; enhances nuclear export of unspliced and incompletely spliced viral mRNAs
   1720..1743    +  promoter       SV40 promoter (fragment): SV40 early promoter
   1744..1815    +  promoter       SV40 promoter (fragment): SV40 enhancer and early promoter
   1839..1974    +  rep_origin     SV40 ori: SV40 origin of replication
   2020..2616    +  CDS            PuroR (fragment): puromycin N-acetyltransferase; pac from Streptomyces; confers resistance to puromycin
   2665..2782    +  misc_feature   cPPT/CTS: central polypurine tract and central termination sequence of HIV-1
   2847..2913    +  CDS            small t antigen (fragment): SV40 (simian virus 40) small t antigen
   2920..4098    +  promoter       EF-1α promoter: strong constitutive promoter for human elongation factor EF-1α
   4115..4942    +  CDS            ZNF875 (fragment): ZN875_HUMAN - Also known as HKR1 Experimental evidence at transcript level: Swiss-Prot protein existence level 2. May be involved in transcriptional regulation. From Homo sapiens (Human).
   6107..6160    +  promoter       U6 promoter (fragment): RNA polymerase III promoter for human U6 snRNA
   6202..6790    +  misc_feature   WPRE: woodchuck hepatitis virus posttranscriptional regulatory element
   6841..6860    +  misc_feature   cPPT/CTS (fragment): central polypurine tract and central termination sequence of HIV-1
   6862..7095    +  LTR            3' LTR (ΔU3): self-inactivating 3' long terminal repeat (LTR) from HIV-1
   7173..7294    +  polyA_signal   SV40 poly(A) signal: SV40 polyadenylation signal
   7334..7469    +  rep_origin     SV40 ori: SV40 origin of replication
   7490..7508    -  promoter       T7 promoter: promoter for bacteriophage T7 RNA polymerase
   7516..7671    +  CDS            lacZα (fragment): LacZα fragment of β-galactosidase; lacZ fragment
   7676..8104    +  rep_origin     f1 ori (sequence partly withheld): f1 bacteriophage origin of replication; arrow indicates direction of (+) strand synthesis
   8157..8261    +  promoter       AmpR promoter: bla
   8262..9122    +  CDS            AmpR: β-lactamase; bla; confers resistance to ampicillin, carbenicillin, and related antibiotics
   9293..9881    +  rep_origin     ori: high-copy-number ColE1/pMB1/pBR322/pUC origin of replication
  10064..10156   +  CDS            lacI (fragment): lac repressor; lacI; The lac repressor binds to the lac operator to inhibit transcription in E. coli. This inhibition can be relieved by adding lactose or isopropyl-β-D-thiogalactopyranoside (IPTG).
  10169..10190   +  protein_bind   CAP binding site: CAP binding activates transcription in the presence of cAMP. E. coli catabolite activator protein
  10205..10235   +  promoter       lac promoter: promoter for the E. coli lac operon
  10243..10259   +  protein_bind   lac operator: The lac repressor binds to the lac operator to inhibit transcription in E. coli. This inhibition can be relieved by adding lactose or isopropyl-β-D-thiogalactopyranoside (IPTG). lac repressor encoded by lacI
  10304..10322   +  promoter       T3 promoter: promoter for bacteriophage T3 RNA polymerase
