[The description below was written by a language model from this plasmid's Addgene catalogue record and pLannotate feature annotations shown in this document.]
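Description:
TFORF1051 is a lentiviral mammalian expression plasmid built on the pLX_TRC317 backbone, one member of a barcoded transcription factor ORF collection. It carries the human HKR1 open reading frame (current gene symbol ZNF875), a zinc finger protein thought to act in transcriptional regulation. The ORF was made by gene synthesis and is driven by the strong constitutive EF-1α promoter. The automated annotation labels only the first part of the roughly 2.1 kb insert as ZNF875, leaving the region between that match and the WPRE largely unannotated. The rest of the ORF and the unique 24-bp barcode described in the catalogue entry presumably lie there, but the barcode is not marked as a feature. A WPRE downstream of the insert enhances transcript stability and expression.

The viral frame is that of a third-generation, self-inactivating vector. An RSV promoter fused to a truncated HIV-1 5' LTR drives genomic RNA production in packaging cells, followed by the Ψ packaging signal, a gag fragment, the RRE for Rev-dependent nuclear export, a cPPT/CTS, and a ΔU3 3' LTR with an SV40 polyadenylation signal beyond it. Within the provirus, an SV40 promoter/origin segment precedes a puromycin N-acetyltransferase gene, allowing selection of transduced cells. In bacteria the plasmid is maintained through a high-copy ColE1/pUC origin and ampicillin resistance. An f1 origin, lac elements and T7/T3 promoters remain from the cloning backbone. The depositor notes that the plasmid can recombine.

The construct is intended for overexpressing HKR1 in mammalian cells, alone or in pooled screens such as directed differentiation studies, where the barcode identifies which transcription factor each cell received.
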