Addgene plasmid #143909: TFORF1051
Purpose: Lentiviral vector for overexpressing transcription factor ORFs with unique 24-bp barcodes. Barcodes facilitate identification of transcription factors in pooled screens.
Depositing lab: Feng Zhang. Depositing organization: Broad Institute. Publication: A transcription factor atlas of directed differentiation. Joung J, Ma S, Tay T, Geiger-Schuller KR, Kirchgatterer PC, Verdine VK, Guo B, Arias-Garcia MA, Allen WE, Singh A, Kuksenko O, Abudayyeh OO, Gootenberg JS, Fu Z, Macrae RK, Buenrostro JD, Regev A, Zhang F. Cell. 2023 Jan 5;186(1):209-229.e26. doi: 10.1016/j.cell.2022.11.026. PubMed 36608654.
Backbone
  Vector backbone: pLX_TRC317
  Backbone manufacturer: Broad Institute Genetic Perturbation Platform
  Backbone size w/o insert (bp): 8264
  Vector type: Mammalian Expression, Lentiviral
  Selectable markers: Puromycin
Growth in bacteria
  Bacterial resistance: Ampicillin, 100 μg/mL
  Growth temperature: 37°C
  Growth strain: NEB Stable
  Copy number: High Copy
Gene/Insert
  Gene/Insert name: HKR1
  Species: H. sapiens (human)
  Insert size (bp): 2081
  Entrez Gene: ZNF875 (a.k.a. HKR1)
  Promoter: EF1a
  Cloning method: Unknown
  Sequencing primers: 5′ GGGTGGAGACTGAAGTTAGGCCAG; 3′ CACATAGCGTAAAAGGAGCAACATAG
Terms and licenses: Academic/Nonprofit Terms; Industry Terms: Not Available to Industry
Depositor comments: NM_181786,ENST00000324411 . The transcription factor ORF portion of this plasmid was synthesized by Genewiz. Please test multiple small colonies in case of plasmid recombination. To make this collection available in a timely manner, a portion of this collection was not fully sequenced by Addgene. If an Addgene verified full plasmid sequence is not available, please contact us prior to placing an order to request the full sequence.
How to cite: TFORF1051 was a gift from Feng Zhang (Addgene plasmid # 143909 ; http://n2t.net/addgene:143909 ; RRID:Addgene_143909)
