>Addgene plasmid #143909 | TFORF1051 | depositor partial sequence | sequence record 283854 | Insert
ACCGCCACCATGAGGGTCAACCACACAGTGTCTACAATGCTCCCTACATGCATGGTTCACAGACAAACCA
TGAGTTGTTCCGGGGCTGGAGGAATAACGGCGTTCGTGGCATTCAGGGATGTGGCTGTGTACTTCACCCA
GGAGGAGTGGAGGTTGTTGAGCCCTGCTCAGAGGACCCTGCACAGGGAGGTGATGCTGGAGACTTATAAC
CATCTGGTCTCACTGGAAATTCCATCTTCTAAACCAAAACTCATTGCTCAGCTGGAGCGAGGGGAAGCGC
CCTGGAGAGAGGAGAGAAAATGTCCACTGGACCTCTGTCCAGAATCGAAGCCAGAAATTCAACTTAGTCC
CTCCTGCCCTCTGATTTTCTCCAGTCAGCAAGCTCTCAGCCAACATGTGTGGCTGAGTCATCTCTCTCAG
CTGTTTTCAAGTTTATGGGCAGGAAATCCTCTCCACCTGGGAAAACACTATCCAGAAGATCAGAAACAAC
AGCAGGATCCATTCTGCTTTAGTGGCAAAGCAGAATGGATTCAAGAGGGAGAAGACTCCAGACTCCTGTT
TGGGAGAGTAAGCAAAAATGGCACTTCAAAGGCACTTTCCAGCCCACCTGAAGAACAACAGCCAGCACAG
TCCAAGGAAGACAACACAGTGGTGGATATAGGGTCCAGCCCTGAACGGAGGGCAGATCTAGAGGAAACAG
ACAAAGTATTGCATGGTTTAGAAGTCTCAGGATTTGGAGAAATCAAATATGAAGAGTTTGGGCCAGGCTT
TATCAAGGAGTCAAACCTCCTTAGCCTCCAGAAGACACAAACTGGGGAGACACCTTACATGTACACTGAG
TGGGGAGACAGCTTTGGCAGTATGTCAGTCCTCATCAAAAACCCAAGGACACACTCTGGGGGAAAGCCTT
ATGTGTGCAGGGAATGTGGGCGAGGCTTTACGTGGAAGTCAAACCTGATCACACATCAGAGGACACACTC
AGGGGAGAAACCTTATGTGTGCAAGGATTGTGGACGAGGCTTTACTTGGAAGTCGAACCTCTTTACACAT
CAGCGGACACACTCAGGGCTCAAGCCTTATGTGTGCAAGGAATGTGGGCAGAGCTTTAGCCTGAAGTCAA
ACCTCATTACCCACCAGAGGGCGCACACTGGGGAGAAGCCTTATGTTTGCAGGGAATGTGGGCGTGGCTT
TCGCCAGCATTCACACCTGGTCAGACACAAGAGGACACATTCAGGAGAGAAGCCTTACATTTGCAGGGAG
TGTGAGCAAGGCTTTAGCCAGAAGTCACACCTCATCAGACACTTAAGGACACACACAGGAGAGAAGCCTT
ATGTATGCACAGAATGTGGGCGTCACTTTAGCTGGAAATCAAACCTCAAAACACACCAGAGGACACACTC
AGGGGTTAAACCTTATGTCTGCCTGGAGTGCGGGCAGTGCTTTAGCCTGAAGTCAAACCTTAACAAACAC
CAGAGGTCACACACGGGGGAGAAGCCATTTGTATGTACGGAGTGTGGGCGAGGCTTTACCCGGAAATCAA
CCCTGAGCACGCACCAGAGGACACACTCAGGGGAGAAGCCATTTGTATGTGCTGAGTGTGGACGAGGCTT
TAATGATAAGTCCACCCTCATTTCACACCAGAGGACACATTCAGGGGAAAAGCCTTTTATGTGCAGGGAG
TGTGGCAGAAGGTTTCGGCAGAAGCCTAACCTGTTTAGGCACAAGAGGGCACACTCAGGTGCCTTTGTGT
GCAGGGAGTGTGGGCAAGGCTTTTGTGCTAAGTTAACTCTCATTAAACACCAGAGAGCACACGCAGGGGG
GAAGCCTCATGTGTGCAGGGAGTGTGGGCAAGGCTTTAGCCGGCAGTCACACCTCATTAGACACCAGAGG
ACACATTCAGGAGAGAAGCCTTATATTTGCAGAAAGTGTGGACGGGGCTTTAGTCGGAAGTCCAACCTTA
TCAGACATCAGAGGACACACTCAGGATAGTAATGAACTAGTCCGTAACTTGAAAGTATTTCGATTTCTTG
GCTTTATATATCTTGTGGAAAGGACGATGAAGACCTCGCGCGCTGCAGTGT
