>Addgene plasmid #143909 | TFORF1051 | depositor partial sequence | sequence record 283855 | Barcode
TGAAGACCTCGCGCGCTGCAGTGT
